>Addgene plasmid #142578 | TFORF0266 | addgene full sequence | sequence record 396000 | Addgene NGS Result
TTAATGTAGTCTTATGCAATACTCTTGTAGTCTTGCAACATGGTAACGATGAGTTAGCAACATGCCTTAC
AAGGAGAGAAAAAGCACCGTGCATGCCGATTGGTGGAAGTAAGGTGGTACGATCGTGCCTTATTAGGAAG
GCAACAGACGGGTCTGACATGGATTGGACGAACCACTGAATTGCCGCATTGCAGAGATATTGTATTTAAG
TGCCTAGCTCGATACATAAACGGGTCTCTCTGGTTAGACCAGATCTGAGCCTGGGAGCTCTCTGGCTAAC
TAGGGAACCCACTGCTTAAGCCTCAATAAAGCTTGCCTTGAGTGCTTCAAGTAGTGTGTGCCCGTCTGTT
GTGTGACTCTGGTAACTAGAGATCCCTCAGACCCTTTTAGTCAGTGTGGAAAATCTCTAGCAGTGGCGCC
CGAACAGGGACTTGAAAGCGAAAGGGAAACCAGAGGAGCTCTCTCGACGCAGGACTCGGCTTGCTGAAGC
GCGCACGGCAAGAGGCGAGGGGCGGCGACTGGTGAGTACGCCAAAAATTTTGACTAGCGGAGGCTAGAAG
GAGAGAGATGGGTGCGAGAGCGTCAGTATTAAGCGGGGGAGAATTAGATCGCGATGGGAAAAAATTCGGT
TAAGGCCAGGGGGAAAGAAAAAATATAAATTAAAACATATAGTATGGGCAAGCAGGGAGCTAGAACGATT
CGCAGTTAATCCTGGCCTGTTAGAAACATCAGAAGGCTGTAGACAAATACTGGGACAGCTACAACCATCC
CTTCAGACAGGATCAGAAGAACTTAGATCATTATATAATACAGTAGCAACCCTCTATTGTGTGCATCAAA
GGATAGAGATAAAAGACACCAAGGAAGCTTTAGACAAGATAGAGGAAGAGCAAAACAAAAGTAAGACCAC
CGCACAGCAAGCGGCCGCTGATCTTCAGACCTGGAGGAGGAGATATGAGGGACAATTGGAGAAGTGAATT
ATATAAATATAAAGTAGTAAAAATTGAACCATTAGGAGTAGCACCCACCAAGGCAAAGAGAAGAGTGGTG
CAGAGAGAAAAAAGAGCAGTGGGAATAGGAGCTTTGTTCCTTGGGTTCTTGGGAGCAGCAGGAAGCACTA
TGGGCGCAGCGTCAATGACGCTGACGGTACAGGCCAGACAATTATTGTCTGGTATAGTGCAGCAGCAGAA
CAATTTGCTGAGGGCTATTGAGGCGCAACAGCATCTGTTGCAACTCACAGTCTGGGGCATCAAGCAGCTC
CAGGCAAGAATCCTGGCTGTGGAAAGATACCTAAAGGATCAACAGCTCCTGGGGATTTGGGGTTGCTCTG
GAAAACTCATTTGCACCACTGCTGTGCCTTGGAATGCTAGTTGGAGTAATAAATCTCTGGAACAGATTTG
GAATCACACGACCTGGATGGAGTGGGACAGAGAAATTAACAATTACACAAGCTTAATACACTCCTTAATT
GAAGAATCGCAAAACCAGCAAGAAAAGAATGAACAAGAATTATTGGAATTAGATAAATGGGCAAGTTTGT
GGAATTGGTTTAACATAACAAATTGGCTGTGGTATATAAAATTATTCATAATGATAGTAGGAGGCTTGGT
AGGTTTAAGAATAGTTTTTGCTGTACTTTCTATAGTGAATAGAGTTAGGCAGGGATATTCACCATTATCG
TTTCAGACCCACCTCCCAACCCCGAGGGGACCCATGCATTGCATCTCAATTAGTCAGCAACCAGGTGTGG
AAAGTCCCCAGGCTCCCCAGCAGGCAGAAGTATGCAAAGCATGCGTCTCAATTAGTCAGCAACCATAGTC
CCGCCCCTAACTCCGCCCATCCCGCCCCTAACTCCGCCCAGTTCCGCCCATTCTCCGCCCCATGGCTGAC
TAATTTTTTTTATTTATGCAGAGGCCGAGGCCGCCTCGGCCTCTGAGCTATTCCAGAAGTAGTGAGGAGG
CTTTTTTGGAGGCCTAGGCTTTTGCAAAAAGCTTTCTAGAGGTACCACCGGAGCTTACCATGACCGAGTA
CAAGCCCACGGTGCGCCTCGCCACCCGCGACGACGTCCCCAGGGCCGTACGCACCCTCGCCGCCGCGTTC
GCCGACTACCCCGCCACGCGCCACACCGTCGATCCGGACCGCCACATCGAGCGGGTCACCGAGCTGCAAG
AACTCTTCCTCACGCGCGTCGGGCTCGACATCGGCAAGGTGTGGGTCGCGGACGACGGCGCCGCCGTGGC
GGTCTGGACCACGCCGGAGAGCGTCGAAGCGGGGGCGGTGTTCGCCGAGATCGGCCCGCGCATGGCCGAG
TTGAGCGGTTCCCGGCTGGCCGCGCAGCAACAGATGGAAGGCCTCCTGGCGCCGCACCGGCCCAAGGAGC
CCGCGTGGTTCCTGGCCACCGTCGGCGTCTCGCCCGACCACCAGGGCAAGGGTCTGGGCAGCGCCGTCGT
GCTCCCCGGAGTGGAGGCGGCCGAGCGCGCCGGGGTGCCCGCCTTCCTGGAGACCTCCGCGCCCCGCAAC
CTCCCCTTCTACGAGCGGCTCGGCTTCACCGTCACCGCCGACGTCGAGGTGCCCGAAGGACCGCGCACCT
GGTGCATGACCCGCAAGCCCGGTGCCAGTTAACGAATTCTAGATCTTGAGACAAATGGCAGTATTCATCC
ACAATTTTAAAAGAAAAGGGGGGATTGGGGGGTACAGTGCAGGGGAAAGAATAGTAGACATAATAGCAAC
AGACATACAAACTAAAGAATTACAAAAACAAATTACAAAAATTCAAAATTTTCGGGTTTATTACAGGGAC
AGCAGAGATCCACTTTGGCGCCGGCTCGAGGCCTGCAGGTGCAAAGATGGATAAAGTTTTAAACAGAGAG
GAATCTTTGCAGCTAATGGACCTTCTAGGTCTTGAAAGGAGTGGGAATTGGCTCCGGTGCCCGTCAGTGG
GCAGAGCGCACATCGCCCACAGTCCCCGAGAAGTTGGGGGGAGGGGTCGGCAATTGAACCGGTGCCTAGA
GAAGGTGGCGCGGGGTAAACTGGGAAAGTGATGTCGTGTACTGGCTCCGCCTTTTTCCCGAGGGTGGGGG
AGAACCGTATATAAGTGCAGTAGTCGCCGTGAACGTTCTTTTTCGCAACGGGTTTGCCGCCAGAACACAG
GTAAGTGCCGTGTGTGGTTCCCGCGGGCCTGGCCTCTTTACGGGTTATGGCCCTTGCGTGCCTTGAATTA
CTTCCACCTGGCTGCAGTACGTGATTCTTGATCCCGAGCTTCGGGTTGGAAGTGGGTGGGAGAGTTCGAG
GCCTTGCGCTTAAGGAGCCCCTTCGCCTCGTGCTTGAGTTGAGGCCTGGCCTGGGCGCTGGGGCCGCCGC
GTGCGAATCTGGTGGCACCTTCGCGCCTGTCTCGCTGCTTTCGATAAGTCTCTAGCCATTTAAAATTTTT
GATGACCTGCTGCGACGCTTTTTTTCTGGCAAGATAGTCTTGTAAATGCGGGCCAAGATCTGCACACTGG
TATTTCGGTTTTTGGGGCCGCGGGCGGCGACGGGGCCCGTGCGTCCCAGCGCACATGTTCGGCGAGGCGG
GGCCTGCGAGCGCGGCCACCGAGAATCGGACGGGGGTAGTCTCAAGCTGGCCGGCCTGCTCTGGTGCCTG
GCCTCGCGCCGCCGTGTATCGCCCCGCCCTGGGCGGCAAGGCTGGCCCGGTCGGCACCAGTTGCGTGAGC
GGAAAGATGGCCGCTTCCCGGCCCTGCTGCAGGGAGCTCAAAATGGAGGACGCGGCGCTCGGGAGAGCGG
GCGGGTGAGTCACCCACACAAAGGAAAAGGGCCTTTCCGTCCTCAGCCGTCGCTTCATGTGACTCCACGG
AGTACCGGGCGCCGTCCAGGCACCTCGATTAGTTCTCGAGCTTTTGGAGTACGTCGTCTTTAGGTTGGGG
GGAGGGGTTTTATGCGATGGAGTTTCCCCACACTGAGTGGGTGGAGACTGAAGTTAGGCCAGCTTGGCAC
TTGATGTAATTCTCCTTGGAATTTGCCCTTTTTGAGTTTGGATCTTGGTTCATTCTCAAGCCTCAGACAG
TGGTTCAAAGTTTTTTTCTTCCATTTCAGGTGTCGTGAGGCTAGCACCGCCACCATGGAAGAGGACAGCA
GAGATGTAGAAGACAGAAGTAGCTCAGGGTCCTGGGGGAATGGAGGACATCCAAGCCCGTCCAGGAACTA
TGGAGATGGGACTCCCTATGACCACATGACCAGCAGGGACCTTGGGTCACATGACAATCTCTCTCCACCT
TTTGTCAATTCCAGAATACAAAGTAAAACAGAAAGGGGCTCATACTCATCTTATGGGAGAGAATCAAACT
TACAGGGTTGCCACCAGCAGAGTCTCCTTGGAGGTGACATGGATATGGGCAACCCAGGAACCCTTTCGCC
CACCAAACCTGGTTCCCAGTACTATCAGTATTCTAGCAATAATCCCCGAAGGAGGCCTCTTCACAGTAGT
GCCATGGAGGTACAGACAAAGAAAGTTCGAAAAGTTCCTCCAGGTTTGCCATCTTCAGTCTATGCTCCAT
CAGCAAGCACTGCCGACTACAATAGGGACTCGCCAGGCTATCCTTCCTCCAAACCAGCAACCAGCACTTT
CCCTAGCTCCTTCTTCATGCAAGATGGCCATCACAGCAGTGACCCTTGGAGCTCCTCCAGTGGGATGAAT
CAGCCTGGCTATGCAGGAATGTTGGGCAACTCTTCTCATATTCCACAGTCCAGCAGCTACTGTAGCCTGC
ATCCACATGAACGTTTGAGCTATCCATCACACTCCTCAGCAGACATCAATTCCAGTCTTCCTCCGATGTC
CACTTTCCATCGTAGTGGTACAAACCATTACAGCACCTCTTCCTGTACGCCTCCTGCCAACGGGACAGAC
AGTATAATGGCAAATAGAGGAAGCGGGGCAGCCGGCAGCTCCCAGACTGGAGATGCTCTGGGGAAAGCAC
TTGCTTCGATCTATTCTCCAGATCACACTAACAACAGCTTTTCATCAAACCCTTCAACTCCTGTTGGCTC
TCCTCCATCTCTCTCAGCAGGCACAGCTGTTTGGTCTAGAAATGGAGGACAGGCCTCATCGTCTCCTAAT
TATGAAGGACCCTTACACTCTTTGCAAAGCCGAATTGAAGATCGTTTAGAAAGACTGGATGATGCTATTC
ATGTTCTCCGGAACCATGCAGTGGGCCCATCCACAGCTATGCCTGGTGGTCATGGGGACATGCATGGAAT
CATTGGACCTTCTCATAATGGAGCCATGGGTGGTCTGGGCTCAGGGTATGGAACCGGCCTTCTTTCAGCC
AACAGACATTCACTCATGGTGGGGACCCATCGTGAAGATGGCGTGGCCCTGAGAGGCAGCCATTCTCTTC
TGCCAAACCAGGTTCCGGTTCCACAGCTTCCTGTCCAGTCTGCGACTTCCCCTGACCTGAACCCACCCCA
GGACCCTTACAGAGGCATGCCACCAGGACTACAGGGGCAGAGTGTCTCCTCTGGCAGCTCTGAGATCAAA
TCCGATGACGAGGGTGATGAGAACCTGCAAGACACGAAATCTTCGGAGGACAAGAAATTAGATGACGACA
AGAAGGATATCAAATCAATTACTAGCAATAATGACGATGAGGACCTGACACCAGAGCAGAAGGCAGAGCG
TGAGAAGGAGCGGAGGATGGCCAACAATGCCCGAGAGCGTCTGCGGGTCCGTGACATCAACGAGGCTTTC
AAAGAGCTCGGCCGCATGGTGCAGCTCCACCTCAAGAGTGACAAGCCCCAGACCAAGCTCCTGATCCTCC
ACCAGGCGGTGGCCGTCATCCTCAGTCTGGAGCAGCAAGTCCGAGAAAGGAATCTGAATCCGAAAGCTGC
GTGTCTGAAAAGAAGGGAGGAAGAGAAGGTGTCCTCAGAGCCTCCCCCTCTCTCCTTGGCCGGCCCACAC
CCTGGAATGGGAGACGCATCGAATCACATGGGACAGATGTAGTAATGAACTAGTCCGTAACTTGAAAGTA
TTTCGATTTCTTGGCTTTATATATCTTGTGGAAAGGACGATGCGCGTCCCGACCAGAAAGCTGCACGCGT
TAAGTCGACAATCAACCTCTGGATTACAAAATTTGTGAAAGATTGACTGGTATTCTTAACTATGTTGCTC
CTTTTACGCTATGTGGATACGCTGCTTTAATGCCTTTGTATCATGCTATTGCTTCCCGTATGGCTTTCAT
TTTCTCCTCCTTGTATAAATCCTGGTTGCTGTCTCTTTATGAGGAGTTGTGGCCCGTTGTCAGGCAACGT
GGCGTGGTGTGCACTGTGTTTGCTGACGCAACCCCCACTGGTTGGGGCATTGCCACCACCTGTCAGCTCC
TTTCCGGGACTTTCGCTTTCCCCCTCCCTATTGCCACGGCGGAACTCATCGCCGCCTGCCTTGCCCGCTG
CTGGACAGGGGCTCGGCTGTTGGGCACTGACAATTCCGTGGTGTTGTCGGGGAAATCATCGTCCTTTCCT
TGGCTGCTCGCCTGTGTTGCCACCTGGATTCTGCGCGGGACGTCCTTCTGCTACGTCCCTTCGGCCCTCA
ATCCAGCGGACCTTCCTTCCCGCGGCCTGCTGCCGGCTCTGCGGCCTCTTCCGCGTCTTCGCCTTCGCCC
TCAGACGAGTCGGATCTCCCTTTGGGCCGCCTCCCCGCGTCGACTTTAAGACCAATGACTTACAAGGCAG
CTGTAGATCTTAGCCACTTTTTAAAAGAAAAGGGGGGACTGGAAGGGCTAATTCACTCCCAACGAAGACA
AGATCTGCTTTTTGCTTGTACTGGGTCTCTCTGGTTAGACCAGATCTGAGCCTGGGAGCTCTCTGGCTAA
CTAGGGAACCCACTGCTTAAGCCTCAATAAAGCTTGCCTTGAGTGCTTCAAGTAGTGTGTGCCCGTCTGT
TGTGTGACTCTGGTAACTAGAGATCCCTCAGACCCTTTTAGTCAGTGTGGAAAATCTCTAGCAGTACGTA
TAGTAGTTCATGTCATCTTATTATTCAGTATTTATAACTTGCAAAGAAATGAATATCAGAGAGTGAGAGG
AACTTGTTTATTGCAGCTTATAATGGTTACAAATAAAGCAATAGCATCACAAATTTCACAAATAAAGCAT
TTTTTTCACTGCATTCTAGTTGTGGTTTGTCCAAACTCATCAATGTATCTTATCATGTCTGGCTCTAGCT
ATCCCGCCCCTAACTCCGCCCATCCCGCCCCTAACTCCGCCCAGTTCCGCCCATTCTCCGCCCCATGGCT
GACTAATTTTTTTTATTTATGCAGAGGCCGAGGCCGCCTCGGCCTCTGAGCTATTCCAGAAGTAGTGAGG
AGGCTTTTTTGGAGGCCTAGGGACGTACCCAATTCGCCCTATAGTGAGTCGTATTACGCGCGCTCACTGG
CCGTCGTTTTACAACGTCGTGACTGGGAAAACCCTGGCGTTACCCAACTTAATCGCCTTGCAGCACATCC
CCCTTTCGCCAGCTGGCGTAATAGCGAAGAGGCCCGCACCGATCGCCCTTCCCAACAGTTGCGCAGCCTG
AATGGCGAATGGG
[124 nt withheld, positions 7574-7697]
C
[91 nt withheld, positions 7699-7789]
A
[49 nt withheld, positions 7791-7839]
CCTTTGACGTTGGAGTCCACGTTCTTT
[37 nt withheld, positions 7867-7903]
ACCCTATCTCGGTCTATTCTTTTGATTTATAAGGGATTTTGCCGATTTCGGCCTATTGGTTAAAAAATGA
GCTGATTTAACAAAAATTTAACGCGAATTTTAACAAAATATTAACGCTTACAATTTAGGTGGCACTTTTC
GGGGAAATGTGCGCGGAACCCCTATTTGTTTATTTTTCTAAATACATTCAAATATGTATCCGCTCATGAG
ACAATAACCCTGATAAATGCTTCAATAATATTGAAAAAGGAAGAGTATGAGTATTCAACATTTCCGTGTC
GCCCTTATTCCCTTTTTTGCGGCATTTTGCCTTCCTGTTTTTGCTCACCCAGAAACGCTGGTGAAAGTAA
AAGATGCTGAAGATCAGTTGGGTGCACGAGTGGGTTACATCGAACTGGATCTCAACAGCGGTAAGATCCT
TGAGAGTTTTCGCCCCGAAGAACGTTTTCCAATGATGAGCACTTTTAAAGTTCTGCTATGTGGCGCGGTA
TTATCCCGTATTGACGCCGGGCAAGAGCAACTCGGTCGCCGCATACACTATTCTCAGAATGACTTGGTTG
AGTACTCACCAGTCACAGAAAAGCATCTTACGGATGGCATGACAGTAAGAGAATTATGCAGTGCTGCCAT
AACCATGAGTGATAACACTGCGGCCAACTTACTTCTGACAACGATCGGAGGACCGAAGGAGCTAACCGCT
TTTTTGCACAACATGGGGGATCATGTAACTCGCCTTGATCGTTGGGAACCGGAGCTGAATGAAGCCATAC
CAAACGACGAGCGTGACACCACGATGCCTGTAGCAATGGCAACAACGTTGCGCAAACTATTAACTGGCGA
ACTACTTACTCTAGCTTCCCGGCAACAATTAATAGACTGGATGGAGGCGGATAAAGTTGCAGGACCACTT
CTGCGCTCGGCCCTTCCGGCTGGCTGGTTTATTGCTGATAAATCTGGAGCCGGTGAGCGTGGGTCTCGCG
GTATCATTGCAGCACTGGGGCCAGATGGTAAGCCCTCCCGTATCGTAGTTATCTACACGACGGGGAGTCA
GGCAACTATGGATGAACGAAATAGACAGATCGCTGAGATAGGTGCCTCACTGATTAAGCATTGGTAACTG
TCAGACCAAGTTTACTCATATATACTTTAGATTGATTTAAAACTTCATTTTTAATTTAAAAGGATCTAGG
TGAAGATCCTTTTTGATAATCTCATGACCAAAATCCCTTAACGTGAGTTTTCGTTCCACTGAGCGTCAGA
CCCCGTAGAAAAGATCAAAGGATCTTCTTGAGATCCTTTTTTTCTGCGCGTAATCTGCTGCTTGCAAACA
AAAAAACCACCGCTACCAGCGGTGGTTTGTTTGCCGGATCAAGAGCTACCAACTCTTTTTCCGAAGGTAA
CTGGCTTCAGCAGAGCGCAGATACCAAATACTGTTCTTCTAGTGTAGCCGTAGTTAGGCCACCACTTCAA
GAACTCTGTAGCACCGCCTACATACCTCGCTCTGCTAATCCTGTTACCAGTGGCTGCTGCCAGTGGCGAT
AAGTCGTGTCTTACCGGGTTGGACTCAAGACGATAGTTACCGGATAAGGCGCAGCGGTCGGGCTGAACGG
GGGGTTCGTGCACACAGCCCAGCTTGGAGCGAACGACCTACACCGAACTGAGATACCTACAGCGTGAGCT
ATGAGAAAGCGCCACGCTTCCCGAAGGGAGAAAGGCGGACAGGTATCCGGTAAGCGGCAGGGTCGGAACA
GGAGAGCGCACGAGGGAGCTTCCAGGGGGAAACGCCTGGTATCTTTATAGTCCTGTCGGGTTTCGCCACC
TCTGACTTGAGCGTCGATTTTTGTGATGCTCGTCAGGGGGGCGGAGCCTATGGAAAAACGCCAGCAACGC
GGCCTTTTTACGGTTCCTGGCCTTTTGCTGGCCTTTTGCTCACATGTTCTTTCCTGCGTTATCCCCTGAT
TCTGTGGATAACCGTATTACCGCCTTTGAGTGAGCTGATACCGCTCGCCGCAGCCGAACGACCGAGCGCA
GCGAGTCAGTGAGCGAGGAAGCGGAAGAGCGCCCAATACGCAAACCGCCTCTCCCCGCGCGTTGGCCGAT
TCATTAATGCAGCTGGCACGACAGGTTTCCCGACTGGAAAGCGGGCAGTGAGCGCAACGCAATTAATGTG
AGTTAGCTCACTCATTAGGCACCCCAGGCTTTACACTTTATGCTTCCGGCTCGTATGTTGTGTGGAATTG
TGAGCGGATAACAATTTCACACAGGAAACAGCTATGACCATGATTACGCCAAGCGCGCAATTAACCCTCA
CTAAAGGGAACAAAAGCTGGAGCTGCAAGC
Features (pLannotate 1.2.2; 31 found; start..end, strand, type, name):
      5..231     +  promoter       RSV promoter: Rous sarcoma virus enhancer/promoter
    232..412     +  LTR            5' LTR (truncated): truncated 5' long terminal repeat (LTR) from HIV-1
    459..584     +  misc_feature   HIV-1 Ψ: packaging signal of human immunodeficiency virus type 1
    568..931     +  CDS            HIV-1 gag (fragment): gag protein from human immunodeficiency virus 1; gag
   1077..1310    +  misc_feature   RRE: The Rev response element (RRE) of HIV-1 allows for Rev-dependent mRNA export from the nucleus to the cytoplasm.
   1687..1713    +  CDS            Rev (fragment): human immunodeficiency virus 1 (HIV-1) Rev protein; rev; enhances nuclear export of unspliced and incompletely spliced viral mRNAs
   1720..1743    +  promoter       SV40 promoter (fragment): SV40 early promoter
   1744..1815    +  promoter       SV40 promoter (fragment): SV40 enhancer and early promoter
   1839..1974    +  rep_origin     SV40 ori: SV40 origin of replication
   2020..2616    +  CDS            PuroR (fragment): puromycin N-acetyltransferase; pac from Streptomyces; confers resistance to puromycin
   2665..2782    +  misc_feature   cPPT/CTS: central polypurine tract and central termination sequence of HIV-1
   2847..2913    +  CDS            small t antigen (fragment): SV40 (simian virus 40) small t antigen
   2920..4098    +  promoter       EF-1α promoter: strong constitutive promoter for human elongation factor EF-1α
   4133..5989    +  CDS            TCF4 (fragment): ITF2_HUMAN - Also known as BHLHB19, ITF2, SEF2. Experimental evidence at protein level: Swiss-Prot protein existence level 1. Transcription factor that binds to the immunoglobulin enhancer Mu-E5/KE5-motif. Involved in the initiation of neuronal differentiation. Activates transcription by binding to the E box (5'- CANNTG-3'). Binds to the E-box present in the somatostatin receptor 2 initiator element (SSTR2-INR) to activate transcription (By similarity). Preferentially binds to either 5'-ACANNTGT-3' or 5'- CCANNTGG-3'. From Homo sapiens (Human).
   6005..6058    +  promoter       U6 promoter (fragment): RNA polymerase III promoter for human U6 snRNA
   6100..6688    +  misc_feature   WPRE: woodchuck hepatitis virus posttranscriptional regulatory element
   6739..6758    +  misc_feature   cPPT/CTS (fragment): central polypurine tract and central termination sequence of HIV-1
   6760..6993    +  LTR            3' LTR (ΔU3): self-inactivating 3' long terminal repeat (LTR) from HIV-1
   7071..7192    +  polyA_signal   SV40 poly(A) signal: SV40 polyadenylation signal
   7232..7367    +  rep_origin     SV40 ori: SV40 origin of replication
   7388..7406    -  promoter       T7 promoter: promoter for bacteriophage T7 RNA polymerase
   7414..7569    +  CDS            lacZα (fragment): LacZα fragment of β-galactosidase; lacZ fragment
   7574..8002    +  rep_origin     f1 ori (sequence partly withheld): f1 bacteriophage origin of replication; arrow indicates direction of (+) strand synthesis
   8055..8159    +  promoter       AmpR promoter: bla
   8160..9020    +  CDS            AmpR: β-lactamase; bla; confers resistance to ampicillin, carbenicillin, and related antibiotics
   9191..9779    +  rep_origin     ori: high-copy-number ColE1/pMB1/pBR322/pUC origin of replication
   9962..10054   +  CDS            lacI (fragment): lac repressor; lacI; The lac repressor binds to the lac operator to inhibit transcription in E. coli. This inhibition can be relieved by adding lactose or isopropyl-β-D-thiogalactopyranoside (IPTG).
  10067..10088   +  protein_bind   CAP binding site: CAP binding activates transcription in the presence of cAMP. E. coli catabolite activator protein
  10103..10133   +  promoter       lac promoter: promoter for the E. coli lac operon
  10141..10157   +  protein_bind   lac operator: The lac repressor binds to the lac operator to inhibit transcription in E. coli. This inhibition can be relieved by adding lactose or isopropyl-β-D-thiogalactopyranoside (IPTG). lac repressor encoded by lacI
  10202..10220   +  promoter       T3 promoter: promoter for bacteriophage T3 RNA polymerase
