[The description below was written by a language model from this plasmid's Addgene catalogue record and pLannotate feature annotations shown in this document.]
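Description:
TFORF0266 is a lentiviral mammalian expression plasmid built on the pLX_TRC317 backbone and carrying the human transcription factor TCF4 (also known as E2-2 or ITF2), a basic helix-loop-helix protein that binds E-box motifs and is implicated in neuronal differentiation. It belongs to a barcoded transcription factor ORF collection in which each construct carries a unique 24-bp barcode, so that individual factors can be identified by sequencing in pooled overexpression screens. The barcode itself is not annotated in the feature table. In bacteria the plasmid is maintained through a high-copy ColE1/pUC-type origin and ampicillin resistance (AmpR). An f1 origin and remnants of a lac/lacZα cloning region flanked by T7 and T3 promoters are also present. The depositor notes that the plasmid may recombine.

The viral portion has a third-generation layout. An RSV promoter drives a truncated HIV-1 5' LTR, followed by the Ψ packaging signal with a gag fragment, the Rev response element, a cPPT/CTS, and a self-inactivating ΔU3 3' LTR with a downstream SV40 polyadenylation signal. Two expression units sit between the LTRs. An SV40 early promoter/origin region drives puromycin N-acetyltransferase for selecting transduced cells, and the strong constitutive EF-1α promoter drives the synthesized TCF4 ORF. A WPRE downstream of the ORF enhances transcript stability and expression. The annotated TCF4 match spans slightly less than the stated 1,979-bp insert, which may reflect isoform differences or the inclusion of flanking or barcode sequence. A short U6 promoter fragment lies between the ORF and the WPRE, and its role is not stated. The construct is intended for stable TCF4 overexpression, for example in directed differentiation screens.
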