Addgene plasmid #142578: TFORF0266
Purpose: Lentiviral vector for overexpressing transcription factor ORFs with unique 24-bp barcodes. Barcodes facilitate identification of transcription factors in pooled screens.
Depositing lab: Feng Zhang. Depositing organization: Broad Institute. Publication: A transcription factor atlas of directed differentiation. Joung J, Ma S, Tay T, Geiger-Schuller KR, Kirchgatterer PC, Verdine VK, Guo B, Arias-Garcia MA, Allen WE, Singh A, Kuksenko O, Abudayyeh OO, Gootenberg JS, Fu Z, Macrae RK, Buenrostro JD, Regev A, Zhang F. Cell. 2023 Jan 5;186(1):209-229.e26. doi: 10.1016/j.cell.2022.11.026. PubMed 36608654.
Backbone
  Vector backbone: pLX_TRC317
  Backbone manufacturer: Broad Institute Genetic Perturbation Platform
  Backbone size w/o insert (bp): 8264
  Vector type: Mammalian Expression, Lentiviral
  Selectable markers: Puromycin
Growth in bacteria
  Bacterial resistance: Ampicillin, 100 μg/mL
  Growth temperature: 37°C
  Growth strain: NEB Stable
  Copy number: High Copy
Gene/Insert
  Gene/Insert name: TCF4
  Species: H. sapiens (human)
  Insert size (bp): 1979
  Entrez Gene: TCF4 (a.k.a. CDG2T, E2-2, FCD2, FECD3, ITF-2, ITF2, PTHS, SEF-2, SEF2, SEF2-1, SEF2-1A, SEF2-1B, SEF2-1D, TCF-4, bHLHb19)
  Promoter: EF1a
  Cloning method: Unknown
  Sequencing primers: 5′ GGGTGGAGACTGAAGTTAGGCCAG; 3′ CACATAGCGTAAAAGGAGCAACATAG
Terms and licenses: Academic/Nonprofit Terms; Industry Terms: Not Available to Industry
Depositor comments: NM_001243231,ENST00000543082 . The transcription factor ORF portion of this plasmid was synthesized by Genewiz. Please test multiple small colonies in case of plasmid recombination. To make this collection available in a timely manner, a portion of this collection was not fully sequenced by Addgene. If an Addgene verified full plasmid sequence is not available, please contact us prior to placing an order to request the full sequence.
How to cite: TFORF0266 was a gift from Feng Zhang (Addgene plasmid # 142578 ; http://n2t.net/addgene:142578 ; RRID:Addgene_142578)
