>Addgene plasmid #142578 | TFORF0266 | depositor partial sequence | sequence record 279872 | Insert
ACCGCCACCATGGAAGAGGACAGCAGAGATGTAGAAGACAGAAGTAGCTCAGGGTCCTGGGGGAATGGAG
GACATCCAAGCCCGTCCAGGAACTATGGAGATGGGACTCCCTATGACCACATGACCAGCAGGGACCTTGG
GTCACATGACAATCTCTCTCCACCTTTTGTCAATTCCAGAATACAAAGTAAAACAGAAAGGGGCTCATAC
TCATCTTATGGGAGAGAATCAAACTTACAGGGTTGCCACCAGCAGAGTCTCCTTGGAGGTGACATGGATA
TGGGCAACCCAGGAACCCTTTCGCCCACCAAACCTGGTTCCCAGTACTATCAGTATTCTAGCAATAATCC
CCGAAGGAGGCCTCTTCACAGTAGTGCCATGGAGGTACAGACAAAGAAAGTTCGAAAAGTTCCTCCAGGT
TTGCCATCTTCAGTCTATGCTCCATCAGCAAGCACTGCCGACTACAATAGGGACTCGCCAGGCTATCCTT
CCTCCAAACCAGCAACCAGCACTTTCCCTAGCTCCTTCTTCATGCAAGATGGCCATCACAGCAGTGACCC
TTGGAGCTCCTCCAGTGGGATGAATCAGCCTGGCTATGCAGGAATGTTGGGCAACTCTTCTCATATTCCA
CAGTCCAGCAGCTACTGTAGCCTGCATCCACATGAACGTTTGAGCTATCCATCACACTCCTCAGCAGACA
TCAATTCCAGTCTTCCTCCGATGTCCACTTTCCATCGTAGTGGTACAAACCATTACAGCACCTCTTCCTG
TACGCCTCCTGCCAACGGGACAGACAGTATAATGGCAAATAGAGGAAGCGGGGCAGCCGGCAGCTCCCAG
ACTGGAGATGCTCTGGGGAAAGCACTTGCTTCGATCTATTCTCCAGATCACACTAACAACAGCTTTTCAT
CAAACCCTTCAACTCCTGTTGGCTCTCCTCCATCTCTCTCAGCAGGCACAGCTGTTTGGTCTAGAAATGG
AGGACAGGCCTCATCGTCTCCTAATTATGAAGGACCCTTACACTCTTTGCAAAGCCGAATTGAAGATCGT
TTAGAAAGACTGGATGATGCTATTCATGTTCTCCGGAACCATGCAGTGGGCCCATCCACAGCTATGCCTG
GTGGTCATGGGGACATGCATGGAATCATTGGACCTTCTCATAATGGAGCCATGGGTGGTCTGGGCTCAGG
GTATGGAACCGGCCTTCTTTCAGCCAACAGACATTCACTCATGGTGGGGACCCATCGTGAAGATGGCGTG
GCCCTGAGAGGCAGCCATTCTCTTCTGCCAAACCAGGTTCCGGTTCCACAGCTTCCTGTCCAGTCTGCGA
CTTCCCCTGACCTGAACCCACCCCAGGACCCTTACAGAGGCATGCCACCAGGACTACAGGGGCAGAGTGT
CTCCTCTGGCAGCTCTGAGATCAAATCCGATGACGAGGGTGATGAGAACCTGCAAGACACGAAATCTTCG
GAGGACAAGAAATTAGATGACGACAAGAAGGATATCAAATCAATTACTAGCAATAATGACGATGAGGACC
TGACACCAGAGCAGAAGGCAGAGCGTGAGAAGGAGCGGAGGATGGCCAACAATGCCCGAGAGCGTCTGCG
GGTCCGTGACATCAACGAGGCTTTCAAAGAGCTCGGCCGCATGGTGCAGCTCCACCTCAAGAGTGACAAG
CCCCAGACCAAGCTCCTGATCCTCCACCAGGCGGTGGCCGTCATCCTCAGTCTGGAGCAGCAAGTCCGAG
AAAGGAATCTGAATCCGAAAGCTGCGTGTCTGAAAAGAAGGGAGGAAGAGAAGGTGTCCTCAGAGCCTCC
CCCTCTCTCCTTGGCCGGCCCACACCCTGGAATGGGAGACGCATCGAATCACATGGGACAGATGTAGTAA
TGAACTAGTCCGTAACTTGAAAGTATTTCGATTTCTTGGCTTTATATATCTTGTGGAAAGGACGATGCGC
GTCCCGACCAGAAAGCTGC
