>Addgene plasmid #142578 | TFORF0266 | depositor partial sequence | sequence record 279873 | Barcode
TGCGCGTCCCGACCAGAAAGCTGC
